Addgene plasmid #209972: pLPS2
Purpose: Contains Level 0 Part: ribosome binding site (L. plantarum optimized) for the construction of Level 1 plasmids
Depositing lab: Thorsten Mascher. Depositing organization: Technische Universitaet Dresden. Publication: Development of a Golden Gate Assembly-Based Genetic Toolbox for Lactiplantibacillus plantarum and Its Application for Engineering Monoterpenoid Biosynthesis. Li X, Schönberg PY, Wucherpfennig T, Hinze C, Sulaj F, Henle T, Mascher T. ACS Synth Biol. 2024 Sep 20;13(9):2764-2779. doi: 10.1021/acssynbio.4c00075. Epub 2024 Sep 10. PubMed 39254046.
Backbone
  Vector backbone: pLP1
  Vector type: Bacterial Expression
Growth in bacteria
  Bacterial resistance: Chloramphenicol, 25 μg/mL
  Growth temperature: 37°C
  Growth strain: DH5alpha
  Copy number: Low Copy
Gene/Insert
  Gene/Insert name: RBS (Lp)
  Species: Lactobacillus buchneri
  Cloning method: Restriction Enzyme; 5′ cloning site BsmBI (destroyed during cloning); 3′ cloning site BsmBI (destroyed during cloning)
Terms and licenses: Academic/Nonprofit Terms; Industry Terms: Not Available to Industry
How to cite: pLPS2 was a gift from Thorsten Mascher (Addgene plasmid # 209972 ; http://n2t.net/addgene:209972 ; RRID:Addgene_209972)
