[The description below was written by a language model from this plasmid's Addgene catalogue record and pLannotate feature annotations shown in this document.]
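Description:
pLPS2 is a small (about 2.2 kb) Level 0 part plasmid from a Golden Gate assembly toolbox developed for Lactiplantibacillus plantarum. It is built on the pLP1 backbone and stores a single basic part, a ribosome binding site optimized for L. plantarum ("RBS (Lp)"), whose source species is listed as Lactobacillus buchneri. The part was inserted using BsmBI sites at both ends, and both sites were destroyed during cloning, as is typical for Type IIS domestication of parts into an entry vector. The stated purpose is to supply this RBS for the construction of Level 1 plasmids, where it would be combined with other parts such as promoters, coding sequences and terminators. The record does not state which enzyme or overhangs are used for that next assembly step.

The plasmid is maintained in E. coli and selected with chloramphenicol. The feature table shows a cat (chloramphenicol acetyltransferase) gene driven by its own cat promoter and followed by the lambda t0 terminator, together with a ColE1/pMB1-type origin of replication. The annotation describes this origin as high copy, whereas the catalogue entry lists the plasmid as low copy, and the record does not resolve this discrepancy. The cloning region is flanked by BioBrick prefix and suffix sequences and is insulated by a putative bacterial terminator on one side and a his operon terminator on the other, which limit transcriptional read-through into or out of the part. The RBS itself is too short to have been annotated and presumably lies between the prefix and suffix across the sequence origin. No origin or marker functional in Lactiplantibacillus is annotated, consistent with a role as a part-storage vector rather than an expression plasmid in its own right.
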