Features (pLannotate 1.2.2; 8 found; start..end, strand, type, name):
     95..114     +  misc_feature   BioBrick suffix: universal suffix for all parts
    115..172     +  terminator     his operon terminator: This putative transcriptin terminator from the E. coli his operon has a 2-bp deletion introduced during synthesis. Its efficiency has not been determined.
    367..955     -  rep_origin     ori: high-copy-number ColE1/pMB1/pBR322/pUC origin of replication
   1138..1232    -  terminator     lambda t0 terminator: transcription terminator from phage lambda
   1256..1912    -  CDS            cat: CAT_ECOLX - Experimental evidence at protein level: Swiss-Prot protein existence level 1. This enzyme is an effector of chloramphenicol resistance in bacteria. From Escherichia coli. This protein is used as a marker in many commonly used cloning vectors, such as pACYC184.
   1913..2010    -  promoter       cat promoter: promoter of the E. coli cat gene encoding chloramphenicol acetyltransferase
   2096..2139    -  terminator     bacterial terminator: putative bacterial transcription terminator
   2142..2163    +  misc_feature   BioBrick prefix: BioBrick prefix for parts that do not start with "ATG"
>Addgene plasmid #209972 | pLPS2 | addgene full sequence | sequence record 419371 | Addgene NGS Result
GGTCTCGTACTTTAGAAATGCATTGATGCGAAATTGATGTAATTCTTGAAAACATGTACAAGGAGGTTTT
ACAAATGTGAGACCACTCATCGCGACTAGTAGCGGCCGCTGCAGTCCGGCAAAAAAGGGCAAGGTGTCAC
CACCCTGCCCTTTTTCTTTAAAACCGAAAAGATTACTTCGCGTTATGCAGGCTTCCTCGCTCACTGACTC
GCTGCGCTCGGTCGTTCGGCTGCGGCGAGCGGTATCAGCTCACTCAAAGGCGGTAATACGGTTATCCACA
GAATCAGGGGATAACGCAGGAAAGAACATGTGAGCAAAAGGCCAGCAAAAGGCCAGGAACCGTAAAAAGG
CCGCGTTGCTGGCGTTTTTCCACAGGCTCCGCCCCCCTGACGAGCATCACAAAAATCGACGCTCAAGTCA
GAGGTGGCGAAACCCGACAGGACTATAAAGATACCAGGCGTTTCCCCCTGGAAGCTCCCTCGTGCGCTCT
CCTGTTCCGACCCTGCCGCTTACCGGATACCTGTCCGCCTTTCTCCCTTCGGGAAGCGTGGCGCTTTCTC
ATAGCTCACGCTGTAGGTATCTCAGTTCGGTGTAGGTCGTTCGCTCCAAGCTGGGCTGTGTGCACGAACC
CCCCGTTCAGCCCGACCGCTGCGCCTTATCCGGTAACTATCGTCTTGAGTCCAACCCGGTAAGACACGAC
TTATCGCCACTGGCAGCAGCCACTGGTAACAGGATTAGCAGAGCGAGGTATGTAGGCGGTGCTACAGAGT
TCTTGAAGTGGTGGCCTAACTACGGCTACACTAGAAGAACAGTATTTGGTATCTGCGCTCTGCTGAAGCC
AGTTACCTTCGGAAAAAGAGTTGGTAGCTCTTGATCCGGCAAACAAACCACCGCTGGTAGCGGTGGTTTT
TTTGTTTGCAAGCAGCAGATTACGCGCAGAAAAAAAGGATCTCAAGAAGATCCTTTGATCTTTTCTACGG
GGTCTGACGCTCAGTGGAACGAAAACTCACGTTAAGGGATTTTGGTCATGAGATTATCAAAAAGGATCTT
CACCTAGATCCTTTTAAATTAAAAATGAAGTTTTAAATCAATCTAAAGTATATATGAGTAAACTTGGTCT
GACAGCTCGAGGCTTGGATTCTCACCAATAAAAAACGCCCGGCGGCAACCGAGCGTTCTGAACAAATCCA
GATGGAGTTCTGAGGTCATTACTGGATCTATCAACAGGAGTCCAAGCGAGCTCGATATCAAATTACGCCC
CGCCCTGCCACTCGTCGCAGTACTGTTGTAATTCATTAAGCATTCTGCCGACATGGAAGCCATCACAAAC
GGCATGATGAACCTGAATCGCCAGCGGCATCAGCACCTTGTCGCCTTGCGTATAATATTTGCCCATGGTG
AAAACGGGGGCGAAGAAGTTGTCCATATTGGCCACGTTTAAATCAAAACTGGTGAAACTCACCCAGGGAT
TGGCTGATACGAAAAACATATTCTCAATAAACCCTTTAGGGAAATAGGCCAGGTTTTCACCGTAACACGC
CACATCTTGCGAATATATGTGTAGAAACTGCCGGAAATCGTCGTGGTATTCACTCCAGAGTGATGAAAAC
GTTTCAGTTTGCTCATGGAAAACGGTGTAACAAGGGTGAACACTATCCCATATCACCAGCTCACCGTCTT
TCATTGCCATACGAAATTCCGGATGAGCATTCATCAGGCGGGCAAGAATGTGAATAAAGGCCGGATAAAA
CTTGTGCTTATTTTTCTTTACGGTCTTTAAAAAGGCCGTAATATCCAGCTGAACGGTCTGGTTATAGGTA
CATTGAGCAACTGACTGAAATGCCTCAAAATGTTCTTTACGATGCCATTGGGATATATCAACGGTGGTAT
ATCCAGTGATTTTTTTCTCCATTTTAGCTTCCTTAGCTCCTGAAAATCTCGATAACTCAAAAAATACGCC
CGGTAGTGATCTTATTTCATTATGGTGAAAGTTGGAACCTCTTACGTGCCCGATCAACTCGAGTGCCACC
TGACGTCTAAGAAACCATTATTATCATGACATTAACCTATAAAAATAGGCGTATCACGAGGCAGAATTTC
AGATAAAAAAAATCCTTAGCTTTCGCTAAGGATGATTTCTGGAATTCGCGGCCGCTTCTAGAGCGATGAG
T
